Addgene plasmid #196681: kiCAP-AAV-M.Mus.1
Purpose: Rep/Cap plasmid for the production of M.Mus.1, an AAV capsid with CNS tropism in mice.
Depositing lab: Pardis Sabeti. Depositing organization: Broad Institute. Publication: Systemic administration of novel engineered AAV capsids facilitates enhanced transgene expression in the macaque CNS. Stanton AC, Lagerborg KA, Tellez L, Krunnfusz A, King EM, Ye S, Solomon IH, Tabebordbar M, Sabeti PC. Med (N Y). 2022 Nov 15:S2666-6340(22)00456-1. doi: 10.1016/j.medj.2022.11.002. PubMed 36417917.
Backbone
  Vector backbone: pUC57-Kan
  Backbone size w/o insert (bp): 3000
  Total vector size (bp): 9398
  Modifications to backbone: Backbone modifications as in kiCAP-AAV-BI30
  Vector type: AAV
Growth in bacteria
  Bacterial resistance: Kanamycin, 50 μg/mL
  Growth temperature: 30°C
  Growth strain: NEB Stable
  Copy number: High Copy
Gene/Insert
  Gene/Insert name: AAV9 VP1 modified with 7mer insertion between amino acids 588 and 589 (alt name: M.Mus.1)
  Species: Synthetic
  Insert size (bp): 2232
  Mutation: WVLPSGG insert between amino acids 588 and 589 of AAV9 VP1
  Promoter: p41
  Cloning method: Restriction Enzyme; 5′ cloning site BsiWI (not destroyed); 3′ cloning site AgeI (destroyed during cloning)
  Sequencing primers: 5′ N/A; 3′ N/A
Terms and licenses: Academic/Nonprofit Terms; Industry Terms: Not Available to Industry
How to cite: kiCAP-AAV-M.Mus.1 was a gift from Pardis Sabeti (Addgene plasmid # 196681 ; http://n2t.net/addgene:196681 ; RRID:Addgene_196681)
