[The description below was written by a language model from this plasmid's Addgene catalogue record and pLannotate feature annotations shown in this document.]
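Description:
kiCAP-AAV-M.Mus.1 is a 9.4 kb Rep/Cap helper plasmid for producing recombinant AAV packaged in the engineered capsid M.Mus.1, which the record describes as having central nervous system tropism in mice. It is built on a pUC57-Kan backbone, modified in the same way as a related construct, kiCAP-AAV-BI30. It is maintained in E. coli as a high-copy plasmid through a ColE1/pUC-type origin, with selection by a kanamycin resistance gene (aph(3')-Ia) driven by the bla promoter. The backbone also retains an f1 origin, lacZα and lac regulatory remnants, and T7, T3 and SP6 phage promoters.

The payload is an AAV9 VP1 capsid open reading frame of about 2.2 kb, carrying a seven-residue peptide insertion between amino acids 588 and 589, the surface-loop position commonly used to retarget AAV9. The annotation software labels this CDS by homology to AAV2 VP1, but the catalogue identifies it as AAV9-derived. The stated promoter is p41, and this agrees with the partial Rep52-like AAV2 sequence annotated directly upstream of cap, which would carry that native promoter region and the cap intron.

The feature table also shows a full-length AAV2 Rep78 reading frame, which supplies the replication and packaging functions. It is followed by a tetracycline transactivator-type coding sequence (annotated as an rtTA3 fragment with VP16-derived activation repeats) and a bGH polyadenylation signal. An array of tet operator repeats lies between this cassette and the p41/cap region, suggesting that transactivator binding boosts capsid expression, although the record does not explain this arrangement. No ITRs are annotated, as expected for a plasmid supplied in trans alongside an ITR-flanked transgene plasmid and adenoviral helper functions.
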