Features (pLannotate 1.2.2; 29 found; start..end, strand, type, name):
    187..2049    +  CDS            Rep78: REP78_AAV2S - Experimental evidence at protein level: Swiss-Prot protein existence level 1. Plays an essential role in the initiation of viral DNA synthesis. Binds specifically to an inverted terminal repeat element (ITR) on the 3' and 5' ends of the viral DNA, where it cleaves a site specifically to generate a priming site for initiation of the synthesis of a complementary strand. Plays also a role as transcriptional regulator, DNA helicase and as key factors in site-specific integration of the viral genome. Regulates host PKA activity by interacting with host PRKX as a mechanism of interferi
   2152..2828    +  CDS            rtTA3 (fragment): reverse tetracycline transactivator 3 activates expression from Tet-responsive promoters in the presence of doxycycline
   2758..2868    +  CDS            VP48: 3 tandem repeats of the minimal activation domain of herpes simplex virus VP16 (Cheng et al., 2013)
   2907..2925    -  promoter       SP6 promoter: promoter for bacteriophage SP6 RNA polymerase
   2951..3175    +  polyA_signal   bGH poly(A) signal: bovine growth hormone polyadenylation signal
   3179..3200    +  promoter       SV40 promoter (fragment): SV40 enhancer and early promoter
   3236..3256    +  promoter       tight TRE promoter (fragment): Tet-responsive promoter PTight, consisting of seven tet operator sequences followed by the minimal CMV promoter
   3273..3293    +  promoter       tight TRE promoter (fragment): Tet-responsive promoter PTight, consisting of seven tet operator sequences followed by the minimal CMV promoter
   3310..3330    +  promoter       tight TRE promoter (fragment): Tet-responsive promoter PTight, consisting of seven tet operator sequences followed by the minimal CMV promoter
   3347..3367    +  promoter       tight TRE promoter (fragment): Tet-responsive promoter PTight, consisting of seven tet operator sequences followed by the minimal CMV promoter
   3384..3404    +  promoter       tight TRE promoter (fragment): Tet-responsive promoter PTight, consisting of seven tet operator sequences followed by the minimal CMV promoter
   3421..3441    +  promoter       tight TRE promoter (fragment): Tet-responsive promoter PTight, consisting of seven tet operator sequences followed by the minimal CMV promoter
   3458..3478    +  promoter       tight TRE promoter (fragment): Tet-responsive promoter PTight, consisting of seven tet operator sequences followed by the minimal CMV promoter
   3495..3515    +  promoter       tight TRE promoter (fragment): Tet-responsive promoter PTight, consisting of seven tet operator sequences followed by the minimal CMV promoter
   3521..4138    +  CDS            Rep52 (fragment): REP52_AAV2S - Experimental evidence at protein level: Swiss-Prot protein existence level 1. Plays a critical role during packaging of viral DNA into empty capsids, where they are thought to be part of the packaging motor complex. The single stranded genomic DNA is packaged in a 3' to 5' direction and requires the association between viral DNA and Rep40. Regulates host PKA activity by interacting with host PRKX as a mechanism to interfere with helper virus propagation and to promote its own replication. From Adeno-associated virus 2 (isolate Srivastava/1982) (AAV-2).
   4158..6386    +  CDS            VP1: CAPSD_AAV2S - Experimental evidence at protein level: Swiss-Prot protein existence level 1. Capsid protein self-assembles to form an icosahedral capsid with a T=1 symmetry, about 22 nm in diameter, and consisting of 60 copies of three size variants of the capsid protein VP1, VP2 and VP3 which differ in their N-terminus. The capsid encapsulates the genomic ssDNA. Binds to host cell heparan sulfate and uses host ITGA5-ITGB1 as coreceptor on the cell surface to provide virion attachment to target cell. This attachment induces virion internalization predominantly through clathrin-dependent endocyt
   6542..6570    -  misc_feature   MCS (fragment): pBluescript multiple cloning site
   6583..6601    -  promoter       T3 promoter: promoter for bacteriophage T3 RNA polymerase
   6646..6662    -  protein_bind   lac operator: The lac repressor binds to the lac operator to inhibit transcription in E. coli. This inhibition can be relieved by adding lactose or isopropyl-β-D-thiogalactopyranoside (IPTG). lac repressor encoded by lacI
   6670..6700    -  promoter       lac promoter: promoter for the E. coli lac operon
   6715..6736    -  protein_bind   CAP binding site: CAP binding activates transcription in the presence of cAMP. E. coli catabolite activator protein
   6749..6841    -  CDS            lacI (fragment): lac repressor; lacI; The lac repressor binds to the lac operator to inhibit transcription in E. coli. This inhibition can be relieved by adding lactose or isopropyl-β-D-thiogalactopyranoside (IPTG).
   7024..7612    -  rep_origin     ori: high-copy-number ColE1/pMB1/pBR322/pUC origin of replication
   7783..8592    -  CDS            KanR: aminoglycoside phosphotransferase; aph(3')-Ia; confers resistance to kanamycin in bacteria or G418 (Geneticin®) in eukaryotes
   8593..8697    -  promoter       AmpR promoter: bla
   8750..9178    -  rep_origin     f1 ori (sequence partly withheld): f1 bacteriophage origin of replication; arrow indicates direction of (+) strand synthesis
   9183..9338    -  CDS            lacZα (fragment): LacZα fragment of β-galactosidase; lacZ fragment
   9346..9364    +  promoter       T7 promoter: promoter for bacteriophage T7 RNA polymerase
   9373..9392    -  misc_feature   MCS (fragment): pBluescript multiple cloning site
>Addgene plasmid #196681 | kiCAP-AAV-M.Mus.1 | addgene full sequence | sequence record 389742 | Addgene NGS Result
TCGACACGCGTGGAGGGGTGGAGTCGTGACGTGAATTACGTCATAGGGTTAGGGAGGTCCTGTATTAGAG
GTCACGTGAGTGTTTTGCGACATTTTGCGACACCATGTGGTCACGCTGGGTATTTAAGCCCGAGTGAGCA
CGCAGGGTCTCCATTTTGAAGCGGGAGGTTTGAACGCGCAGCCGCCATGCCGGGGTTTTACGAGATTGTG
ATTAAGGTCCCCAGCGACCTTGACGAGCATCTGCCCGGCATTTCTGACAGCTTTGTGAACTGGGTGGCCG
AGAAGGAATGGGAGTTGCCGCCAGATTCTGACATGGATCTGAATCTGATTGAGCAGGCACCCCTGACCGT
GGCCGAGAAGCTGCAGCGCGACTTTCTGACGGAATGGCGCCGTGTGAGTAAGGCCCCGGAGGCTCTTTTC
TTTGTGCAATTTGAGAAGGGAGAGAGCTACTTCCACATGCACGTGCTCGTGGAAACCACCGGGGTGAAAT
CCATGGTTTTGGGACGTTTCCTGAGTCAGATTCGCGAAAAACTGATTCAGAGAATTTACCGCGGGATCGA
GCCGACTTTGCCAAACTGGTTCGCGGTCACAAAGACCAGAAATGGCGCCGGAGGCGGGAACAAGGTGGTG
GATGAGTGCTACATCCCCAATTACTTGCTCCCCAAAACCCAGCCTGAGCTCCAGTGGGCGTGGACTAATA
TGGAACAGTATTTAAGCGCCTGTTTGAATCTCACGGAGCGTAAACGGTTGGTGGCGCAGCATCTGACGCA
CGTGTCGCAGACGCAGGAGCAGAACAAAGAGAATCAGAATCCCAATTCTGATGCGCCGGTGATCAGATCA
AAAACTTCAGCCAGGTACATGGAGCTGGTCGGGTGGCTCGTGGACAAGGGGATTACCTCGGAGAAGCAGT
GGATCCAGGAGGACCAGGCCTCATACATCTCCTTCAATGCGGCCTCCAACTCGCGGTCCCAAATCAAGGC
TGCCTTGGACAATGCGGGAAAGATTATGAGCCTGACTAAAACCGCCCCCGACTACCTGGTGGGCCAGCAG
CCCGTGGAGGACATTTCCAGCAATCGGATTTATAAAATTTTGGAACTAAACGGGTACGATCCCCAATATG
CGGCTTCCGTCTTTCTGGGATGGGCCACGAAAAAGTTCGGCAAGAGGAACACCATCTGGCTGTTTGGGCC
TGCAACTACCGGGAAGACCAACATCGCGGAGGCCATAGCCCACACTGTGCCCTTCTACGGGTGCGTAAAC
TGGACCAATGAGAACTTTCCCTTCAACGACTGTGTCGACAAGATGGTGATCTGGTGGGAGGAGGGGAAGA
TGACCGCCAAGGTCGTGGAGTCGGCCAAAGCCATTCTCGGAGGAAGCAAGGTGCGCGTGGACCAGAAATG
CAAGTCCTCGGCCCAGATAGACCCGACTCCCGTGATCGTCACCTCCAACACCAACATGTGCGCCGTGATT
GACGGGAACTCAACGACCTTCGAACACCAGCAGCCGTTGCAAGACCGGATGTTCAAATTTGAACTCACCC
GCCGTCTGGATCATGACTTTGGGAAGGTCACCAAGCAGGAAGTCAAAGACTTTTTCCGGTGGGCAAAGGA
TCACGTGGTTGAGGTGGAGCATGAATTCTACGTCAAAAAGGGTGGAGCCAAGAAAAGACCCGCCCCCAGT
GACGCAGATATAAGTGAGCCCAAACGGGTGCGCGAGTCAGTTGCGCAGCCATCGACGTCAGACGCGGAAG
CTTCGATCAACTACGCGGACAGGTACCAAAACAAATGTTCTCGTCACGTGGGCATGAATCTGATGCTGTT
TCCCTGCAGACAATGCGAGAGACTGAATCAGAATTCAAATATCTGCTTCACTCACGGTGTCAAAGACTGT
TTAGAGTGCTTTCCCGTGTCAGAATCTCAACCCGTTTCTGTCGTCAAAAAGGCGTATCAGAAACTGTGCT
ACATTCATCACATCATGGGAAAGGTGCCAGACGCTTGCACTGCTTGCGACCTGGTCAATGTGGACTTGGA
TGACTGTGTTTCTGAACAATAAATGACTTAAACCAGGTATTGCTGCCGATGGTTATCTTCCAGATTGGCT
CGAGGACAACCTTAGTGAACTAGTGCCACCATGAGTCGGCTGGATAAATCTAAAGTCATAAACGGCGCTC
TGGAATTACTCAATGAAGTCGGTATCGAAGGCCTGACGACAAGGAAACTCGCTCAAAAGCTGGGAGTTGA
GCAGCCTACCCTGTACTGGCACGTGAAGAACAAGCGGGCCCTGCTCGATGCCCTGGCCATCGAGATGCTG
GACAGGCATCATACCCACTTCTGCCCCCTGGAAGGCGAGTCATGGCAAGACTTTCTGCGGAACAACGCCA
AGTCATTCCGCTGTGCTCTCCTCTCACATCGCGACGGGGCTAAAGTGCATCTCGGCACCCGCCCAACAGA
GAAACAGTACGAAACCCTGGAAAATCAGCTCGCGTTCCTGTGTCAGCAAGGCTTCTCCCTGGAGAACGCA
CTGTACGCTCTGTCCGCCGTGGGCCACTTTACACTGGGCTGCGTATTGGAGGAACAGGAGCATCAAGTAG
CAAAAGAGGAAAGAGAGACACCTACCACCGATTCTATGCCCCCACTTCTGAGACAAGCAATTGAGCTGTT
CGACCGGCAGGGAGCCGAACCTGCCTTCCTTTTCGGCCTGGAACTAATCATATGTGGCCTGGAGAAACAG
CTAAAGTGCGAAAGCGGCGGGCCGGCCGACGCCCTTGACGATTTTGACTTAGACATGCTCCCAGCCGATG
CCCTTGACGACTTTGACCTTGATATGCTGCCTGCTGACGCTCTTGACGATTTTGACCTTGACATGCTCCC
CGGGTAAATGCATGAATTCGATCTAGAGGGCCCTATTCTATAGTGTCACCTAAATGCTAGAGCTCGCTGA
TCAGCCTCGACTGTGCCTTCTAGTTGCCAGCCATCTGTTGTTTGCCCCTCCCCCGTGCCTTCCTTGACCC
TGGAAGGTGCCACTCCCACTGTCCTTTCCTAATAAAATGAGGAAATTGCATCGCATTGTCTGAGTAGGTG
TCATTCTATTCTGGGGGGTGGGGTGGGGCAGGACAGCAAGGGGGAGGATTGGGAAGACAATAGCAGGCAT
GCTGGGGATGCGGTGGGCTCTATGGCTTCTGAGGCGGAAAGAACCAGCTGGGGCTCGAATCAAGCTATCA
AGTGCCACCTGACGTCTCCCTATCAGTGATAGAGAAGTCGACACGTCTCGAGCTCCCTATCAGTGATAGA
GAAGGTACGTCTAGAACGTCTCCCTATCAGTGATAGAGAAGTCGACACGTCTCGAGCTCCCTATCAGTGA
TAGAGAAGGTACGTCTAGAACGTCTCCCTATCAGTGATAGAGAAGTCGACACGTCTCGAGCTCCCTATCA
GTGATAGAGAAGGTACGTCTAGAACGTCTCCCTATCAGTGATAGAGAAGTCGACACGTCTCGAGCTCCCT
ATCAGTGATAGAGAAGGTACCCCCTATATAAGCAGAGAGATCTGTTCAAATTTGAACTGACTAAGCGGCT
CCCGCCAGATTTTGGCAAGATTACTAAGCAGGAAGTCAAGGACTTTTTTGCTTGGGCAAAGGTCAATCAG
GTGCCGGTGACTCACGAGTTTAAAGTTCCCAGGGAATTGGCGGGAACTAAAGGGGCGGAGAAATCTCTAA
AACGCCCACTGGGTGACGTCACCAATACTAGCTATAAAAGTCTGGAGAAGCGGGCCAGGCTCTCATTTGT
TCCCGAGACGCCTCGCAGTTCAGACGTGACTGTTGATCCCGCTCCTCTGCGACCGCTAGCTTCGATCAAC
TACGCGGACAGGTACCAAAACAAATGTTCTCGTCACGTGGGCATGAATCTGATGCTGTTTCCCTGCAGAC
AATGCGAGAGACTGAATCAGAATTCAAATATCTGCTTCACTCACGGTGTCAAAGACTGTTTAGAGTGCTT
TCCCGTGTCAGAATCTCAACCCGTTTCTGTCGTCAAAAAGGCGTATCAGAAACTGTGCTACATTCATCAC
ATCATGGGAAAGGTGCCAGACGCTTGCACTGCTTGCGACCTGGTCAATGTGGACTTGGATGACTGTGTTT
CTGAACAATAAATGACTTAAACCAGGTATGGCTGCCGATGGTTATCTTCCAGATTGGCTCGAGGACAACC
TTAGTGAAGGAATTCGCGAGTGGTGGGCTTTGAAACCTGGAGCCCCTCAACCCAAGGCAAATCAACAACA
TCAAGACAACGCTCGAGGTCTTGTGCTTCCGGGTTACAAATACCTTGGACCCGGCAACGGACTCGACAAG
GGGGAGCCGGTCAACGCAGCAGACGCGGCGGCCCTCGAGCACGACAAGGCCTACGACCAGCAGCTCAAGG
CCGGAGACAACCCGTACCTCAAGTACAACCACGCCGACGCCGAGTTCCAGGAGCGGCTCAAAGAAGATAC
GTCTTTTGGGGGCAACCTCGGGCGAGCAGTCTTCCAGGCCAAAAAGAGGCTTCTTGAACCTCTTGGTCTG
GTTGAGGAAGCGGCTAAGACGGCTCCTGGAAAGAAGAGGCCTGTAGAGCAGTCTCCTCAGGAACCGGACT
CCTCCGCGGGTATTGGCAAATCGGGTGCACAGCCCGCTAAAAAGAGACTCAATTTCGGTCAGACTGGCGA
CACAGAGTCAGTCCCAGACCCTCAACCAATCGGAGAACCTCCCGCAGCCCCCTCAGGTGTGGGATCTCTT
ACAATGGCTTCAGGTGGTGGCGCACCAGTGGCAGACAATAACGAAGGTGCCGATGGAGTGGGTAGTTCCT
CGGGAAATTGGCATTGCGATTCCCAATGGCTGGGGGACAGAGTCATCACCACCAGCACCCGAACCTGGGC
CCTGCCCACCTACAACAATCACCTCTACAAGCAAATCTCCAACAGCACATCTGGAGGATCTTCAAATGAC
AACGCCTACTTCGGCTACAGCACCCCCTGGGGGTATTTTGACTTCAACAGATTCCACTGCCACTTCTCAC
CACGTGACTGGCAGCGACTCATCAACAACAACTGGGGATTCCGGCCTAAGCGACTCAACTTCAAGCTCTT
CAACATTCAGGTCAAAGAGGTTACGGACAACAATGGAGTCAAGACCATCGCCAATAACCTTACCAGCACG
GTCCAGGTCTTCACGGACTCAGACTATCAGCTCCCGTACGTGCTCGGGTCGGCTCACGAGGGCTGCCTCC
CGCCGTTCCCAGCGGACGTTTTCATGATTCCTCAGTACGGGTATCTGACGCTTAATGATGGAAGCCAGGC
CGTGGGTCGTTCGTCCTTTTACTGCCTGGAATATTTCCCGTCGCAAATGCTAAGAACGGGTAACAACTTC
CAGTTCAGCTACGAGTTTGAGAACGTACCTTTCCATAGCAGCTACGCTCACAGCCAAAGCCTGGACCGAC
TAATGAATCCACTCATCGACCAATACTTGTACTATCTCTCAAAGACTATTAACGGTTCTGGACAGAATCA
ACAAACGCTAAAATTCAGTGTGGCCGGACCCAGCAACATGGCTGTCCAGGGAAGAAACTACATACCTGGA
CCCAGCTACCGACAACAACGTGTCTCAACCACTGTGACTCAAAACAACAACAGCGAATTTGCTTGGCCTG
GAGCTTCTTCTTGGGCTCTCAATGGACGTAATAGCTTGATGAATCCTGGACCTGCTATGGCCAGCCACAA
AGAAGGAGAGGACCGTTTCTTTCCTTTGTCTGGATCTTTAATTTTTGGCAAACAAGGAACTGGAAGAGAC
AACGTGGATGCGGACAAAGTCATGATAACCAACGAAGAAGAAATTAAAACTACTAACCCGGTAGCAACGG
AGTCCTATGGACAAGTGGCCACAAACCACCAGAGTGCCCAATGGGTGCTACCATCTGGCGGCGCACAGGC
GCAGACCGGCTGGGTTCAAAACCAAGGAATACTTCCGGGTATGGTTTGGCAGGACAGAGATGTGTACCTG
CAAGGACCCATTTGGGCCAAAATTCCTCACACGGACGGCAACTTTCACCCTTCTCCGCTGATGGGAGGGT
TTGGAATGAAGCACCCGCCTCCTCAGATCCTCATCAAAAACACACCTGTACCTGCGGATCCTCCAACGGC
CTTCAACAAGGACAAGCTGAACTCTTTCATCACCCAGTATTCTACTGGCCAAGTCAGCGTGGAGATCGAG
TGGGAGCTGCAGAAGGAAAACAGCAAGCGCTGGAACCCGGAGATCCAGTACACTTCCAACTATTACAAGT
CTAATAATGTTGAATTTGCTGTTAATACTGAAGGTGTATATAGTGAACCCCGCCCCATTGGCACCAGATA
CCTGACTCGTAATCTGTAATTGCTTGTTAATCAATAAACCGTTTAATTCGTTTCAGTTGAACTTTGGTCT
CTGCGTATTTCTTTCTTATCTAGTTTCCATGGCTACGTAGATAAGTAGCATGGCGGGTTAATCATTAACT
ACAGATATCCATCACACTGGCGGCCGCTCGACTAGAGCGGCCGCCACCGCGGTGGAGCTCCAGCTTTTGT
TCCCTTTAGTGAGGGTTAATTGCGCGCTTGGCGTAATCATGGTCATAGCTGTTTCCTGTGTGAAATTGTT
ATCCGCTCACAATTCCACACAACATACGAGCCGGAAGCATAAAGTGTAAAGCCTGGGGTGCCTAATGAGT
GAGCTAACTCACATTAATTGCGTTGCGCTCACTGCCCGCTTTCCAGTCGGGAAACCTGTCGTGCCAGCTG
CATTAATGAATCGGCCAACGCGCGGGGAGAGGCGGTTTGCGTATTGGGCGCTCTTCCGCTTCCTCGCTCA
CTGACTCGCTGCGCTCGGTCGTTCGGCTGCGGCGAGCGGTATCAGCTCACTCAAAGGCGGTAATACGGTT
ATCCACAGAATCAGGGGATAACGCAGGAAAGAACATGTGAGCAAAAGGCCAGCAAAAGGCCAGGAACCGT
AAAAAGGCCGCGTTGCTGGCGTTTTTCCATAGGCTCCGCCCCCCTGACGAGCATCACAAAAATCGACGCT
CAAGTCAGAGGTGGCGAAACCCGACAGGACTATAAAGATACCAGGCGTTTCCCCCTGGAAGCTCCCTCGT
GCGCTCTCCTGTTCCGACCCTGCCGCTTACCGGATACCTGTCCGCCTTTCTCCCTTCGGGAAGCGTGGCG
CTTTCTCATAGCTCACGCTGTAGGTATCTCAGTTCGGTGTAGGTCGTTCGCTCCAAGCTGGGCTGTGTGC
ACGAACCCCCCGTTCAGCCCGACCGCTGCGCCTTATCCGGTAACTATCGTCTTGAGTCCAACCCGGTAAG
ACACGACTTATCGCCACTGGCAGCAGCCACTGGTAACAGGATTAGCAGAGCGAGGTATGTAGGCGGTGCT
ACAGAGTTCTTGAAGTGGTGGCCTAACTACGGCTACACTAGAAGAACAGTATTTGGTATCTGCGCTCTGC
TGAAGCCAGTTACCTTCGGAAAAAGAGTTGGTAGCTCTTGATCCGGCAAACAAACCACCGCTGGTAGCGG
TGGTTTTTTTGTTTGCAAGCAGCAGATTACGCGCAGAAAAAAAGGATCTCAAGAAGATCCTTTGATCTTT
TCTACGGGGTCTGACGCTCAGTGGAACGAAAACTCACGTTAAGGGATTTTGGTCATGAGATTATCAAAAA
GGATCTTCACCTAGATCCTTTTAAATTAAAAATGAAGTTTTAAATCAATCTAAAGTATATATGAGTAAAC
TTGGTCTGACAGTTAGAAAAACTCATCGAGCATCAAATGAAACTGCAATTTATTCATATCAGGATTATCA
ATACCATATTTTTGAAAAAGCCGTTTCTGTAATGAAGGAGAAAACTCACCGAGGCAGTTCCATAGGATGG
CAAGATCCTGGTATCGGTCTGCGATTCCGACTCGTCCAACATCAATACAACCTATTAATTTCCCCTCGTC
AAAAATAAGGTTATCAAGTGAGAAATCACCATGAGTGACGACTGAATCCGGTGAGAATGGCAAAAGTTTA
TGCATTTCTTTCCAGACTTGTTCAACAGGCCAGCCATTACGCTCGTCATCAAAATCACTCGCATCAACCA
AACCGTTATTCATTCGTGATTGCGCCTGAGCGAGACGAAATACGCGATCGCTGTTAAAAGGACAATTACA
AACAGGAATCGAATGCAACCGGCGCAGGAACACTGCCAGCGCATCAACAATATTTTCACCTGAATCAGGA
TATTCTTCTAATACCTGGAATGCTGTTTTTCCGGGGATCGCAGTGGTGAGTAACCATGCATCATCAGGAG
TACGGATAAAATGCTTGATGGTCGGAAGAGGCATAAATTCCGTCAGCCAGTTTAGTCTGACCATCTCATC
TGTAACATCATTGGCAACGCTACCTTTGCCATGTTTCAGAAACAACTCTGGCGCATCGGGCTTCCCATAC
AAGCGATAGATTGTCGCACCTGATTGCCCGACATTATCGCGAGCCCATTTATACCCATATAAATCAGCAT
CCATGTTGGAATTTAATCGCGGCCTCGACGTTTCCCGTTGAATATGGCTCATACTCTTCCTTTTTCAATA
TTATTGAAGCATTTATCAGGGTTATTGTCTCATGAGCGGATACATATTTGAATGTATTTAGAAAAATAAA
CAAATAGGGGTTCCGCGCACATTTCCCCGAAAAGTGCCACCTAAATTGTAAGCGTTAATATTTTGTTAAA
ATTCGCGTTAAATTTTTGTTAAATCAGCTCATTTTTTAACCAATAGGCCGAAATCGGCAAAATCCCTTAT
AAATCAAAAGAATAGACCGAGATAGGGT
[37 nt withheld, positions 8849-8885]
AAAGAACGTGGACTCCAACGTCAAAGG
[49 nt withheld, positions 8913-8961]
T
[91 nt withheld, positions 8963-9053]
G
[124 nt withheld, positions 9055-9178]
CCCATTCGCCATTCAGGCTGCGCAACTGTTGGGAAGGGCGATCGGTGCGGGCCTCTTCGCTATTACGCCA
GCTGGCGAAAGGGGGATGTGCTGCAAGGCGATTAAGTTGGGTAACGCCAGGGTTTTCCCAGTCACGACGT
TGTAAAACGACGGCCAGTGAGCGCGCGTAATACGACTCACTATAGGGCGAATTGGGTACCGGGCCCCCCC
TCGATCGAGG
